Addgene plasmid #116026: pVL29 - tPXY
Purpose: entry vector for GreenGate cloning method, terminator
Depositing lab: Thomas Greb. Depositing organization: Universitaet Heidelberg. Publication: A Comprehensive Toolkit for Inducible, Cell Type-Specific Gene Expression in Arabidopsis. Schurholz AK, Lopez-Salmeron V, Li Z, Forner J, Wenzl C, Gaillochet C, Augustin S, Vilches-Barro A, Fuchs M, Gebert M, Lohmann JU, Greb T, Wolf S. Plant Physiol. 2018 Jul 19. pii: pp.18.00463. doi: 10.1104/pp.18.00463. PubMed 30026289.
Backbone
  Vector backbone: E000
  Vector type: Unspecified
Growth in bacteria
  Bacterial resistance: Ampicillin, 100 μg/mL
  Growth temperature: 37°C
  Growth strain: DH5alpha
  Copy number: High Copy
Gene/Insert
  Gene/Insert name: tPXY
  Species: A. thaliana (mustard weed)
  Insert size (bp): 771
  Cloning method: Restriction Enzyme; 5′ cloning site Unknown (unknown if destroyed); 3′ cloning site Unknown (unknown if destroyed)
Terms and licenses: Academic/Nonprofit Terms; Industry Terms: Not Available to Industry
How to cite: pVL29 - tPXY was a gift from Thomas Greb (Addgene plasmid # 116026 ; http://n2t.net/addgene:116026 ; RRID:Addgene_116026)
