[The description below was written by a language model from this plasmid's Addgene catalogue record and pLannotate feature annotations shown in this document.]
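Description:
pVL29 - tPXY is a small (about 3.5 kb) bacterial entry plasmid for the GreenGate cloning system, a Golden Gate-style modular assembly method used to build plant transformation constructs. It carries the terminator module: a 771 bp fragment from Arabidopsis thaliana named tPXY, which by the naming convention is the terminator region of the PXY gene. The backbone is listed as E000, presumably the empty entry vector for the terminator position in the GreenGate series, although the record does not spell this out. The vector type is otherwise unspecified, and the cloning sites used to insert the fragment are recorded as unknown.

The plasmid is propagated in E. coli through a high-copy ColE1/pUC-type origin and selected with ampicillin via the bla gene under its own promoter. The remaining annotated features are typical remnants of a pUC/pGEM-like cloning vector: a lac promoter with CAP binding site and lac operator, fragments of lacI and lacZα, and partial bom and rop sequences, none of which are expected to serve the module's purpose. The feature table does not annotate the insert itself. An unannotated stretch of roughly 800 bp lies between the outward-flanking SP6 and T7 promoters, matching the stated insert size, and is most likely where tPXY resides.

The construct has no plant selection marker, promoter or coding sequence of its own. It is intended as a building block, combined with promoter, tag, coding sequence and resistance modules into a destination vector. It was deposited as part of a toolkit for inducible, cell type-specific gene expression in Arabidopsis.
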