Features (pLannotate 1.2.2; 12 found; start..end, strand, type, name):
     96..200     +  promoter       AmpR promoter: bla
    201..1061    +  CDS            AmpR: β-lactamase; bla; confers resistance to ampicillin, carbenicillin, and related antibiotics
   1232..1820    +  rep_origin     ori: high-copy-number ColE1/pMB1/pBR322/pUC origin of replication
   2003..2095    +  CDS            lacI (fragment): lac repressor; lacI; The lac repressor binds to the lac operator to inhibit transcription in E. coli. This inhibition can be relieved by adding lactose or isopropyl-β-D-thiogalactopyranoside (IPTG).
   2108..2129    +  protein_bind   CAP binding site: CAP binding activates transcription in the presence of cAMP. E. coli catabolite activator protein
   2144..2174    +  promoter       lac promoter: promoter for the E. coli lac operon
   2182..2198    +  protein_bind   lac operator: The lac repressor binds to the lac operator to inhibit transcription in E. coli. This inhibition can be relieved by adding lactose or isopropyl-β-D-thiogalactopyranoside (IPTG). lac repressor encoded by lacI
   2212..2230    +  promoter       SP6 promoter: promoter for bacteriophage SP6 RNA polymerase
   3044..3062    -  promoter       T7 promoter: promoter for bacteriophage T7 RNA polymerase
   3064..3216    +  CDS            lacZα (fragment): LacZα fragment of β-galactosidase; lacZ fragment
   3222..3321    -  misc_feature   bom (fragment): basis of mobility region from pBR322
   3423..1       -  CDS            rop (fragment) (across the origin): Rop protein, which maintains plasmids at low copy number; rop
>Addgene plasmid #116026 | pVL29 - tPXY | addgene full sequence | sequence record 228204 | Addgene NGS Result
GACGAAAGGGCCTCGTGATACGCCTATTTTTATAGGTTAATGTCATGATAATAATGGTTTCTTAGACGTC
AGGTGGCACTTTTCGGGGAAATGTGCGCGGAACCCCTATTTGTTTATTTTTCTAAATACATTCAAATATG
TATCCGCTCATGAGACAATAACCCTGATAAATGCTTCAATAATATTGAAAAAGGAAGAGTATGAGTATTC
AACATTTCCGTGTCGCCCTTATTCCCTTTTTTGCGGCATTTTGCCTTCCTGTTTTTGCTCACCCAGAAAC
GCTGGTGAAAGTAAAAGATGCTGAAGATCAGTTGGGTGCACGAGTGGGTTACATCGAACTGGATCTCAAC
AGCGGTAAGATCCTTGAGAGTTTTCGCCCCGAAGAACGTTTTCCAATGATGAGCACTTTTAAAGTTCTGC
TATGTGGCGCGGTATTATCCCGTATTGACGCCGGGCAAGAGCAACTCGGTCGCCGCATACACTATTCTCA
GAATGACTTGGTTGAGTACTCACCAGTCACAGAAAAGCATCTTACGGATGGCATGACAGTAAGAGAATTA
TGCAGTGCTGCCATAACCATGAGTGATAACACTGCGGCCAACTTACTTCTGACAACGATCGGAGGACCGA
AGGAGCTAACCGCTTTTTTGCACAACATGGGGGATCATGTAACTCGCCTTGATCGTTGGGAACCGGAGCT
GAATGAAGCCATACCAAACGACGAGCGTGACACCACGATGCCTGTAGCAATGGCAACAACGTTGCGCAAA
CTATTAACTGGCGAACTACTTACTCTAGCTTCCCGGCAACAATTAATAGACTGGATGGAGGCGGATAAAG
TTGCAGGACCACTTCTGCGCTCGGCCCTTCCGGCTGGCTGGTTTATTGCTGATAAATCTGGAGCCGGTGA
GCGTGGCTCTCGAGGTATCATTGCAGCACTGGGGCCAGATGGTAAGCCCTCCCGTATCGTAGTTATCTAC
ACGACGGGGAGTCAGGCAACTATGGATGAACGAAATAGACAGATCGCTGAGATAGGTGCCTCACTGATTA
AGCATTGGTAACTGTCAGACCAAGTTTACTCATATATACTTTAGATTGATTTAAAACTTCATTTTTAATT
TAAAAGGATCTAGGTGAAGATCCTTTTTGATAATCTCATGACCAAAATCCCTTAACGTGAGTTTTCGTTC
CACTGAGCGTCAGACCCCGTAGAAAAGATCAAAGGATCTTCTTGAGATCCTTTTTTTCTGCGCGTAATCT
GCTGCTTGCAAACAAAAAAACCACCGCTACCAGCGGTGGTTTGTTTGCCGGATCAAGAGCTACCAACTCT
TTTTCCGAAGGTAACTGGCTTCAGCAGAGCGCAGATACCAAATACTGTTCTTCTAGTGTAGCCGTAGTTA
GGCCACCACTTCAAGAACTCTGTAGCACCGCCTACATACCTCGCTCTGCTAATCCTGTTACCAGTGGCTG
CTGCCAGTGGCGATAAGTCGTGTCTTACCGGGTTGGACTCAAGACGATAGTTACCGGATAAGGCGCAGCG
GTCGGGCTGAACGGGGGGTTCGTGCACACAGCCCAGCTTGGAGCGAACGACCTACACCGAACTGAGATAC
CTACAGCGTGAGCTATGAGAAAGCGCCACGCTTCCCGAAGGGAGAAAGGCGGACAGGTATCCGGTAAGCG
GCAGGGTCGGAACAGGAGAGCGCACGAGGGAGCTTCCAGGGGGAAACGCCTGGTATCTTTATAGTCCTGT
CGGGTTTCGCCACCTCTGACTTGAGCGTCGATTTTTGTGATGCTCGTCAGGGGGGCGGAGCCTATGGAAA
AACGCCAGCAACGCGGCCTTTTTACGGTTCCTGGCCTTTTGCTGGCCTTTTGCTCACATGTTCTTTCCTG
CGTTATCCCCTGATTCTGTGGATAACCGTATTACCGCCTTTGAGTGAGCTGATACCGCTCGCCGCAGCCG
AACGACCGAGCGCAGCGAGTCAGTGAGCGAGGAAGCGGAAGAGCGCCCAATACGCAAACCGCCTCTCCCC
GCGCGTTGGCCGATTCATTAATGCAGCTGGCACGACAGGTTTCCCGACTGGAAAGCGGGCAGTGAGCGCA
ACGCAATTAATGTGAGTTAGCTCACTCATTAGGCACCCCAGGCTTTACACTTTATGCTTCCGGCTCGTAT
GTTGTGTGGAATTGTGAGCGGATAACAATTTCACACGAGCTATTTAGGTGACACTATAGAAGTGAAGCTT
GGTCTCACTGCTGTCAAAGGATTGGGGTGTGATTGTTTATATATATATATTTTTTTTGTATTTGGAGTTT
TTAATGTAATTGTAGGTTTTTTTTAAGGGTGTTACTAGTATATATGATATGAGTGTATTTTTGTTTCTTT
TCGTTATATGAATATCGGAATGTTTCGAATTTTGCTTTGAGGAAGATCGATCATGCAACTACATTTTTTG
GGCTTAAGAGTAAGAGATTTATATTTAAAGAGAGTTGGCGTCCATTATCTTGGCCCTATCATCAGCATGT
GTATTCTTTGCATCGATTGCACCAATGTGGTATACTGTATATCATTGTCCTATTTTGGAGCAAACTAACA
TGCATAAAACAAAAAAAAAACTAACATGCATTGACATATAGATATTTTTCCTTGCATCTACATTAAAGTT
TATATGTTAAGAATTTATGTTTCTTATTATATTGTTAATATTTAATCAGTTGACATATTTGGATTATATA
TCTTTGCCTATAGCTAGTCAAACAAAACTTATTTTTGATAAAAAAAAATTTAGTTTAATTTTTACGAATA
AAATATTGGAGAAATATATTTCAGAGTAAAATTTAAAACAACTTTTATTGATGTAGGAAAATAAACTTAA
AAAGGGTTAACAACATAAAAACATAGAACATGTTTTATTAGTCGGAAAACAGAAAGAAAAGAAAGCATGT
TTCTTTTTATTATTTGTTTATCTCAACTAGTCACCCAAATCTAGGTACGCTTCATAGATTCTATGGTCAC
TTGGTGGAAATCACTATGAGACCGAATTCTCGCCCTATAGTGAGTCGTATTACCTGGCCGTCGTTTTACA
ACGTCGTGACTGGGAAAACCCTGGCGTTACCCAACTTAATCGCCTTGCAGCACATCCCCCTTTCGCCAGC
TGGCGTAATAGCGAAGAGGCCCGCACCGATCGCCCTTCCCAACAGTTGCGCAGCCTGAATGGCGAATGGC
GCCTGATGCGGTATTTTCTCCTTACGCATCTGTGCGGTATTTCACACCGCATATGGTGCACTCTCAGTAC
AATCTGCTCTGATGCCGCATAGTTAAGCCAGCCCCGACACCCGCCAACACCCGCTGACGCGCCCTGACGG
GCTTGTCTGCTCCCGGCATCCGCTTACAGACAAGCTGTGACCGTCTCCGGGAGCTGCATGTGTCAGAGGT
TTTCACCGTCATCACCGAAACGCGCGA
